Addgene plasmid #154564: pEPYC0CM0407
Purpose: Phytobricks Level 0 part
Depositing lab: Nicola Patron. Depositing organization: Earlham Institute. Publication: Rational design of minimal synthetic promoters for plants. Cai YM, Kallam K, Tidd H, Gendarini G, Salzman A, Patron NJ. Nucleic Acids Res. 2020 Aug 28. pii: 5897334. doi: 10.1093/nar/gkaa682. PubMed 32856047.
Backbone
  Vector backbone: pUAP1
  Vector type: Synthetic Biology
Growth in bacteria
  Bacterial resistance: Chloramphenicol, 25 μg/mL
  Growth temperature: 37°C
  Growth strain: NEB Stable
  Copy number: High Copy
Gene/Insert
  Gene/Insert name: MinSyn_101
  Species: Synthetic
  Cloning method: Restriction Enzyme; 5′ cloning site BpiI (destroyed during cloning); 3′ cloning site BpiI (destroyed during cloning)
Terms and licenses: Academic/Nonprofit Terms; Industry Terms: Not Available to Industry
Depositor comments: Please visit https://www.biorxiv.org/content/10.1101/2020.05.14.095406v1 for bioRxiv preprint.
How to cite: pEPYC0CM0407 was a gift from Nicola Patron (Addgene plasmid # 154564 ; http://n2t.net/addgene:154564 ; RRID:Addgene_154564)
