[The description below was written by a language model from this plasmid's Addgene catalogue record and the feature table of its GenBank file.]
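Description:
pEPYC0CM0407 is a small (2,339 bp) circular synthetic-biology plasmid that stores a single Phytobrick Level 0 standard part in the pUAP1 universal acceptor backbone. It is maintained in E. coli at high copy through a ColE1/pMB1/pUC-type origin of replication and is selected with chloramphenicol via a cat gene encoding chloramphenicol acetyltransferase. The backbone is otherwise minimal. A phage lambda t0 terminator lies beside the resistance gene. A putative bacterial terminator and a his operon terminator (noted as carrying a 2-bp deletion and being of undetermined efficiency) flank an unannotated interval of roughly 300 bp, which is presumably where the part sits, insulated from read-through transcription. Several standard sequencing primer sites are also annotated.

The insert is MinSyn_101, a fully synthetic sequence cloned into the acceptor with the Type IIS enzyme BpiI, whose sites were destroyed during assembly, as is usual for Golden Gate-style domestication. The feature table does not annotate the insert itself, so its exact coordinates, length and internal elements are not recorded. The catalogue entry also does not describe the part's function, but the associated publication concerns the rational design of minimal synthetic promoters for plants, which suggests that MinSyn_101 is one of those promoter designs.

As a Level 0 part, the plasmid has no plant selection marker, reporter or T-DNA borders and is not meant for direct delivery into plants. It serves as a source of a reusable module that can be combined with other standard parts, such as coding sequences and terminators, in hierarchical Type IIS assembly to build transcription units for plant expression.
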