LOCUS       Exported 2339 bp ds-DNA circular SYN 13-MAY-2021
DEFINITION  Phytobricks Level 0 part.
ACCESSION   .
VERSION     .
KEYWORDS    pEPYC0CM0407
SOURCE      synthetic DNA construct
  ORGANISM  synthetic DNA construct
REFERENCE   1 (bases 1 to 2339)
  AUTHORS   Cai YM, Kallam K, Tidd H, Gendarini G, Salzman A, Patron NJ
  TITLE     Rational design of minimal synthetic promoters for plants.
  JOURNAL   Nucleic Acids Res. 2020 Aug 28. pii: 5897334. doi:
            10.1093/nar/gkaa682.
  PUBMED    32856047
REFERENCE   2 (bases 1 to 2339)
  AUTHORS   .
  TITLE     Direct Submission
  JOURNAL   Exported May 13, 2021 from SnapGene Server 1.1.58
            http://www.snapgene.com
FEATURES             Location/Qualifiers
     source          1..2339
                     /organism="synthetic DNA construct"
                     /mol_type="other DNA"
     terminator      147..241
                     /label=lambda t0 terminator
                     /note="transcription terminator from phage lambda"
     CDS             complement(262..921)
                     /codon_start=1
                     /gene="cat"
                     /product="chloramphenicol acetyltransferase"
                     /label=CmR
                     /note="confers resistance to chloramphenicol"
                     /translation="MEKKITGYTTVDISQWHRKEHFEAFQSVAQCTYNQTVQLDITAFL
                     KTVKKNKHKFYPAFIHILARLMNAHPEFRMAMKDGELVIWDSVHPCYTVFHEQTETFSS
                     LWSEYHDDFRQFLHIYSQDVACYGENLAYFPKGFIENMFFVSANPWVSFTSFDLNVANM
                     DNFFAPVFTMGKYYTQGDKVLMPLAIQVHHAVCDGFHVGRMLNELQQYCDEWQGGA"
     primer_bind     836..855
                     /label=CAT-R
                     /note="Chloramphenicol resistance gene, reverse primer"
     primer_bind     1083..1101
                     /label=pBRforEco
                     /note="pBR322 vectors, upsteam of EcoRI site, forward
                     primer"
     terminator      1105..1148
                     /label=bacterial terminator
                     /note="putative bacterial transcription terminator"
     terminator      1463..1520
                     /label=his operon terminator
                     /note="This putative transcriptin terminator from the E.
                     coli his operon has a 2-bp deletion introduced during
                     synthesis. Its efficiency has not been determined."
     primer_bind     complement(1544..1561)
                     /label=L4440
                     /note="L4440 vector, forward primer"
     rep_origin      complement(1715..2303)
                     /direction=LEFT
                     /label=ori
                     /note="high-copy-number ColE1/pMB1/pBR322/pUC origin of
                     replication"
     primer_bind     complement(1795..1814)
                     /label=pBR322ori-F
                     /note="pBR322 origin, forward primer"
ORIGIN
        1 cagtggaacg aaaactcacg ttaagggatt ttggtcatga gattatcaaa aaggatcttc
       61 acctagatcc ttttaaatta aaaatgaagt tttaaatcaa tctaaagtat atatgagtaa
      121 acttggtctg acagctcgag gcttggattc tcaccaataa aaaacgcccg gcggcaaccg
      181 agcgttctga acaaatccag atggagttct gaggtcatta ctggatctat caacaggagt
      241 ccaagcgagc tcgatatcaa attacgcccc gccctgccac tcatcgcagt actgttgtaa
      301 ttcattaagc attctgccga catggaagcc atcacaaacg gcatgatgaa cctgaatcgc
      361 cagcggcatc agcaccttgt cgccttgcgt ataatatttg cccatggtga aaacgggggc
      421 gaagaagttg tccatattgg ccacgtttaa atcaaaactg gtgaaactca cccagggatt
      481 ggctgagacg aaaaacatat tctcaataaa ccctttaggg aaataggcca ggttttcacc
      541 gtaacacgcc acatcttgcg aatatatgtg tagaaactgc cggaaatcgt cgtggtattc
      601 actccagagc gatgaaaacg tttcagtttg ctcatggaaa acggtgtaac aagggtgaac
      661 actatcccat atcaccagct caccgtcttt cattgccata cgaaattccg gatgagcatt
      721 catcaggcgg gcaagaatgt gaataaaggc cggataaaac ttgtgcttat ttttctttac
      781 ggtctttaaa aaggccgtaa tatccagctg aacggtctgg ttataggtac attgagcaac
      841 tgactgaaat gcctcaaaat gttctttacg atgccattgg gatatatcaa cggtggtata
      901 tccagtgatt tttttctcca ttttagcttc cttagctcct gaaaatctcg ataactcaaa
      961 aaatacgccc ggtagtgatc ttatttcatt atggtgaaag ttggaacctc ttacgtgccc
     1021 gatcaactcg agtgccacct gacgtctaag aaaccattat tatcatgaca ttaacctata
     1081 aaaataggcg tatcacgagg cagaatttca gataaaaaaa atccttagct ttcgctaagg
     1141 atgatttctg gaattcggtc tcaggaggga ggcgtgtcgt tttagtgagg cagccacttg
     1201 tgttctgcac ctcacatgta ggctatcagc tagcaagtgg ataggttgtc tgcacctcac
     1261 atgttctctc tgccgacagt ggtcccaaaa aactggtact tgtgtacagg gctcaaacca
     1321 ttattgcgtc gcggtaggtc acgaccacta tgcccaaaaa tgtcaaagat aatcagctta
     1381 gcaagacctc tacctatata aggttttgct attcattgaa agcagtagtg actgatttgt
     1441 atatatactc gagaccctgc agtccggcaa aaaagggcaa ggtgtcacca ccctgccctt
     1501 tttctttaaa accgaaaaga ttacttcgcg ttatgcaggc ttcctcgctc actgactcgc
     1561 tgcgctcggt cgttcggctg cggcgagcgg tatcagctca ctcaaaggcg gtaatacggt
     1621 tatccacaga atcaggggat aacgcaggaa agaacatgtg agcaaaaggc cagcaaaagg
     1681 ccaggaaccg taaaaaggcc gcgttgctgg cgtttttcca caggctccgc ccccctgacg
     1741 agcatcacaa aaatcgacgc tcaagtcaga ggtggcgaaa cccgacagga ctataaagat
     1801 accaggcgtt tccccctgga agctccctcg tgcgctctcc tgttccgacc ctgccgctta
     1861 ccggatacct gtccgccttt ctcccttcgg gaagcgtggc gctttctcat agctcacgct
     1921 gtaggtatct cagttcggtg taggtcgttc gctccaagct gggctgtgtg cacgaacccc
     1981 ccgttcagcc cgaccgctgc gccttatccg gtaactatcg tcttgagtcc aacccggtaa
     2041 gacacgactt atcgccactg gcagcagcca ctggtaacag gattagcaga gcgaggtatg
     2101 taggcggtgc tacagagttc ttgaagtggt ggcctaacta cggctacact agaagaacag
     2161 tatttggtat ctgcgctctg ctgaagccag ttaccttcgg aaaaagagtt ggtagctctt
     2221 gatccggcaa acaaaccacc gctggtagcg gtggtttttt tgtttgcaag cagcagatta
     2281 cgcgcagaaa aaaaggatct caagaagatc ctttgatctt ttctacgggg tctgacgct
//
